>Addgene plasmid #10934 | 867 pSG5L HA NES PTEN G129R | addgene partial sequence | sequence record 18081 | T7 5'-TAATACGACTCACTATAGGG-3'
GACGTGCCCGACTACGCCTCCCTCGGATCTCTGCCGCCGCTGGAGCGCCTGACGCTGGGATCCATGACAG
CCATCATCAAAGAGATCGTTAGCAGAAACAAAAGGAGATATCAAGAGGATGGATTCGACTTAGACTTGAC
CTATATTTATCCAAACATTATTGCTATGGGATTTCCTGCAGAAAGACTTGAAGGCGTATACAGGAACAAT
ATTGATGATGTAGTAAGGTTTTTGGATTCAAAGCATAAAAACCATTACAAGATATACAATCTTTGTGCTG
AAAGACATTATGACACCGCCAAATTTAATTGCAGAGTTGCACAATATCCTTTTGAAGACCATAACCCACC
ACAGCTAGAACTTATCAAACCCTTTTGTGAAGATCTTGACCAATGGCTAAGTGAAGATGACAATCATGTT
GCAGCAATTCACTGTAAAGCTGGAAAGAGGCGAACTGGTGTAATGATATGTGCATATTTATTACATCGGG
GCAAATTTTTAAAGGCACAAGAGGCCCTAGATTTCTATGGGGAAGTAAGGACCAGAGACAAAAAGGGAGT
AACTATTCCCAGTCAGAGGCGCTATGTGTATTATTATAGCTACCTGTTAAAGAATCATCTGGATTATAGA
CCAGTGGCACTGTTGTTTCACAAGATGATGTTTGAAACTATTCCAATGTTCAGTGGCGGAACTTGCATCC
TCAGTTTGTGGTCTGCCAGCTAAAGGTGAAGATATATTCCTCCAATTCAGGACCCACACGACGGGA
