[The description below was written by a language model from this plasmid's Addgene catalogue record.]
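Description:
867 pSG5L HA NES PTEN G129R is a mammalian expression plasmid built on the pSG5L-HA backbone (about 4.1 kb without insert). It is propagated in E. coli as a high-copy plasmid under ampicillin selection. No feature table accompanies the record, so the promoter, polyadenylation signal and origin of replication are not explicitly stated. The pSG5 vector family generally drives expression from the SV40 early promoter, and the listed T7 sequencing primer is consistent with a T7 promoter upstream of the cloning site. No mammalian selection marker is recorded, which points to transient transfection as the likely mode of use.

The insert is an approximately 1.2 kb human PTEN coding sequence carrying the G129R substitution, cloned by restriction enzyme methods. It is expressed with an N-terminal HA epitope tag supplied by the backbone, which allows detection or immunoprecipitation with anti-HA antibodies. A nuclear export sequence (NES) is also fused to the protein, and the construct name suggests it lies between the HA tag and PTEN, although the record does not give its exact position or origin. The NES is expected to bias the fusion protein toward the cytoplasm. G129R lies in the phosphatase active-site region of this tumour suppressor and is widely described as a catalytically inactive mutation, making it a standard phosphatase-dead control.

The record does not state a specific purpose. The design suits experiments on how subcellular localisation and phosphatase activity contribute to PTEN function, with this construct serving as the cytoplasm-directed, inactive counterpart to wild-type or differently localised PTEN versions.
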