Addgene plasmid #10934: 867 pSG5L HA NES PTEN G129R
Depositing lab: William Sellers. Depositing organization: Dana-Farber Cancer Institute.
Backbone
  Vector backbone: pSG5L-HA
  Backbone size w/o insert (bp): 4100
  Vector type: Mammalian Expression
Growth in bacteria
  Bacterial resistance: Ampicillin, 100 μg/mL
  Growth temperature: 37°C
  Growth strain: DH5alpha
  Copy number: High Copy
Gene/Insert
  Gene/Insert name: PTEN
  Species: H. sapiens (human)
  Insert size (bp): 1200
  Mutation: G129R
  Entrez Gene: PTEN (a.k.a. 10q23del, BZS, CWS1, DEC, GLM2, MHAM, MMAC1, PTEN1, PTENbeta, PTENgama, TEP1)
  Tag / fusion protein: HA (N terminal on backbone); NES
  Cloning method: Restriction Enzyme
  Sequencing primers: 5′ T7
Terms and licenses: Academic/Nonprofit Terms; Industry Terms: Not Available to Industry
Depositor comments: Has nuclear export sequence.
How to cite: 867 pSG5L HA NES PTEN G129R was a gift from William Sellers (Addgene plasmid # 10934 ; http://n2t.net/addgene:10934 ; RRID:Addgene_10934)
